Addgene plasmid #107390: pcDNA3-IKZF1-V2-V5
Purpose: Mammalian expression of IKZF1-V2-V5
Depositing lab: William Kaelin. Depositing organization: Dana-Farber Cancer Institute. Publication: The myeloma drug lenalidomide promotes the cereblon-dependent destruction of Ikaros proteins. Lu G, Middleton RE, Sun H, Naniong M, Ott CJ, Mitsiades CS, Wong KK, Bradner JE, Kaelin WG Jr. Science. 2014 Jan 17;343(6168):305-9. doi: 10.1126/science.1244917. Epub 2013 Nov 29. PubMed 24292623.
Backbone
  Vector backbone: pcDNA3.2
  Vector type: Mammalian Expression
Growth in bacteria
  Bacterial resistance: Ampicillin, 100 μg/mL
  Growth temperature: 37°C
  Growth strain: DH5alpha
  Copy number: Unknown
Gene/Insert
  Gene/Insert name: IKZF1-V2 (alt names: IKAROS Family Zinc Finger 1; Ikaros)
  Species: H. sapiens (human)
  Entrez Gene: IKZF1 (a.k.a. CVID13, Hs.54452, IK1, IKAROS, LYF1, LyF-1, PPP1R92, PRO0758, ZNFN1A1)
  Promoter: CMV
  Tag / fusion protein: V5 (C terminal on backbone)
  Cloning method: Gateway Cloning
Terms and licenses: Academic/Nonprofit Terms; Industry Terms: Not Available to Industry
How to cite: pcDNA3-IKZF1-V2-V5 was a gift from William Kaelin (Addgene plasmid # 107390 ; http://n2t.net/addgene:107390 ; RRID:Addgene_107390)
