[The description below was written by a language model from this plasmid's Addgene catalogue record and pLannotate feature annotations shown in this document.]
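Description:
pcDNA3-IKZF1-V2-V5 is a mammalian expression plasmid built on the pcDNA3.2 Gateway destination backbone and carries the human IKZF1 (Ikaros) variant 2 coding sequence. It is propagated in E. coli through a high-copy ColE1/pUC-type origin and selected with ampicillin via the β-lactamase gene. An f1 origin is also present, as are residual lac promoter/operator elements from the backbone. For selection in mammalian cells, an SV40 enhancer/early promoter drives a neomycin phosphotransferase gene terminated by the SV40 polyadenylation signal, which permits G418 selection of stable transfectants.

The payload is transcribed from the human cytomegalovirus immediate-early enhancer and promoter. A T7 promoter lies just upstream of the insert and can serve for in vitro transcription or as a sequencing primer site. The IKZF1 open reading frame, roughly 1.4 kb, is flanked by attB1 and attB2 sites, consistent with its introduction by Gateway recombination. It appears to read through attB2 into a backbone-encoded C-terminal V5 epitope tag, followed by the HSV thymidine kinase polyadenylation signal. Very short annotated fragments, such as the HIV-1 LTR, bGH poly(A), ble and lacI matches, are probably incidental sequence similarities or backbone remnants rather than functional parts.

IKZF1 encodes a zinc-finger transcription regulator of lymphocyte development. The V5 tag allows the exogenous protein to be detected or immunoprecipitated after transfection. The associated publication concerns lenalidomide-induced, cereblon-dependent destruction of Ikaros family proteins, so the construct is suited to monitoring the abundance and stability of tagged IKZF1 in cultured mammalian cells.
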