Features (pLannotate 1.2.2; 23 found; start..end, strand, type, name):
    115..494     +  enhancer       CMV enhancer: human cytomegalovirus immediate early enhancer
    495..698     +  promoter       CMV promoter: human cytomegalovirus (CMV) immediate early promoter
    694..727     +  LTR            5' LTR (truncated) (fragment): truncated 5' long terminal repeat (LTR) from HIV-1
    743..761     +  promoter       T7 promoter: promoter for bacteriophage T7 RNA polymerase
    792..809     +  protein_bind   attB1 (fragment): mutant version of attB; core recombination site for the Gateway® BP reaction BP Clonase™
    815..2245    +  CDS            IKZF1 (fragment): IKZF1_HUMAN - Also known as IK1, IKAROS, LYF1, ZNFN1A1. Experimental evidence at protein level: Swiss-Prot protein existence level 1. Transcription regulator of hematopoietic cell differentiation (PubMed:17934067). Binds gamma-satellite DNA (PubMed:17135265, PubMed:19141594). Plays a role in the development of lymphocytes, B- and T-cells. Binds and activates the enhancer (delta-A element) of the CD3-delta gene. Repressor of the TDT (fikzfterminal deoxynucleotidyltransferase) gene during thymocyte differentiation. Regulates transcription through association with both HDAC-dependent and HDAC-ind
   2247..2271    -  protein_bind   attB2: mutant version of attB; recombination site for the Gateway® BP reaction BP Clonase™
   2297..2338    +  CDS            V5 tag: epitope tag from simian virus 5
   2422..2470    +  polyA_signal   HSV TK poly(A) signal: herpes simplex virus thymidine kinase polyadenylation signal (Cole and Stacy, 1985)
   2561..2577    -  polyA_signal   bGH poly(A) signal (fragment): bovine growth hormone polyadenylation signal
   2672..3100    +  rep_origin     f1 ori (sequence partly withheld): f1 bacteriophage origin of replication; arrow indicates direction of (+) strand synthesis
   3114..3443    +  promoter       SV40 promoter: SV40 enhancer and early promoter
   3510..4301    +  CDS            neo: KKA2_KLEPN - Also known as kan, nptII. Experimental evidence at protein level: Swiss-Prot protein existence level 1. Resistance to kanamycin, neomycin, paromomycin, ribostamycin, butirosin and gentamicin B. From Klebsiella pneumoniae.
   4327..4485    +  CDS            ble (fragment): BLE_KLEPN - Experimental evidence at protein level: Swiss-Prot protein existence level 1. Binding protein with a strong affinity to the bleomycin family of antibiotics. Binds to CL990; an antimitotic-antibiotic compound. From Klebsiella pneumoniae.
   4480..4601    +  polyA_signal   SV40 poly(A) signal: SV40 polyadenylation signal
   4674..4690    -  protein_bind   lac operator: The lac repressor binds to the lac operator to inhibit transcription in E. coli. This inhibition can be relieved by adding lactose or isopropyl-β-D-thiogalactopyranoside (IPTG). lac repressor encoded by lacI
   4698..4728    -  promoter       lac promoter: promoter for the E. coli lac operon
   4743..4764    -  protein_bind   CAP binding site: CAP binding activates transcription in the presence of cAMP. E. coli catabolite activator protein
   4777..4869    -  CDS            lacI (fragment): lac repressor; lacI; The lac repressor binds to the lac operator to inhibit transcription in E. coli. This inhibition can be relieved by adding lactose or isopropyl-β-D-thiogalactopyranoside (IPTG).
   5052..5640    -  rep_origin     ori: high-copy-number ColE1/pMB1/pBR322/pUC origin of replication
   5811..6671    -  CDS            AmpR: β-lactamase; bla; confers resistance to ampicillin, carbenicillin, and related antibiotics
   6672..6776    -  promoter       AmpR promoter: bla
   6835..6887    -  misc_feature   bom (fragment): basis of mobility region from pBR322
>Addgene plasmid #107390 | pcDNA3-IKZF1-V2-V5 | addgene full sequence | sequence record 216905 | Addgene NGS Result
CGAGCAAAATTTAAGCTACAACAAGGCAAGGCTTGACCGACAATTGCATGAAGAATCTGCTTAGGGTTAG
GCGTTTTGCGCTGCTTCGCGATGTACGGGCCAGATATACGCGTTGACATTGATTATTGACTAGTTATTAA
TAGTAATCAATTACGGGGTCATTAGTTCATAGCCCATATATGGAGTTCCGCGTTACATAACTTACGGTAA
ATGGCCCGCCTGGCTGACCGCCCAACGACCCCCGCCCATTGACGTCAATAATGACGTATGTTCCCATAGT
AACGCCAATAGGGACTTTCCATTGACGTCAATGGGTGGAGTATTTACGGTAAACTGCCCACTTGGCAGTA
CATCAAGTGTATCATATGCCAAGTACGCCCCCTATTGACGTCAATGACGGTAAATGGCCCGCCTGGCATT
ATGCCCAGTACATGACCTTATGGGACTTTCCTACTTGGCAGTACATCTACGTATTAGTCATCGCTATTAC
CATGGTGATGCGGTTTTGGCAGTACATCAATGGGCGTGGATAGCGGTTTGACTCACGGGGATTTCCAAGT
CTCCACCCCATTGACGTCAATGGGAGTTTGTTTTGGCACCAAAATCAACGGGACTTTCCAAAATGTCGTA
ACAACTCCGCCCCATTGACGCAAATGGGCGGTAGGCGTGTACGGTGGGAGGTCTATATAAGCAGAGCTCT
CTGGCTAACTAGAGAACCCACTGCTTACTGGCTTATCGAAATTAATACGACTCACTATAGGGAGACCCAA
GCTGGCTAGTTAAGCTATCAACAAGTTTGTACAAAAAAGTTGGCATGGATGCTGATGAGGGTCAAGACAT
GTCCCAAGTTTCAGGGAAGGAAAGCCCCCCTGTAAGCGATACTCCAGATGAGGGCGATGAGCCCATGCCG
ATCCCCGAGGACCTCTCCACCACCTCGGGAGGACAGCAAAGCTCCAAGAGTGACAGAGTCGTGGCCAGTA
ATGTTAAAGTAGAGACTCAGAGTGATGAAGAGAATGGGCGTGCCTGTGAAATGAATGGGGAAGAATGTGC
GGAGGATTTACGAATGCTTGATGCCTCGGGAGAGAAAATGAATGGCTCCCACAGGGACCAAGGCAGCTCG
GCTTTGTCGGGAGTTGGAGGCATTCGACTTCCTAACGGAAAACTAAAGTGTGATATCTGTGGGATCATTT
GCATCGGGCCCAATGTGCTCATGGTTCACAAAAGAAGCCACACTGGAGAACGGCCCTTCCAGTGCAATCA
GTGCGGGGCCTCATTCACCCAGAAGGGCAACCTGCTCCGGCACATCAAGCTGCATTCCGGGGAGAAGCCC
TTCAAATGCCACCTCTGCAACTACGCCTGCCGCCGGAGGGACGCCCTCACTGGCCACCTGAGGACGCACT
CCGTCATTAAAGAAGAAACTAATCACAGTGAAATGGCAGAAGACCTGTGCAAGATAGGATCAGAGAGATC
TCTCGTGCTGGACAGACTAGCAAGTAACGTCGCCAAACGTAAGAGCTCTATGCCTCAGAAATTTCTTGGG
GACAAGGGCCTGTCCGACACGCCCTACGACAGCAGCGCCAGCTACGAGAAGGAGAACGAAATGATGAAGT
CCCACGTGATGGACCAAGCCATCAACAACGCCATCAACTACCTGGGGGCCGAGTCCCTGCGCCCGCTGGT
GCAGACGCCCCCGGGCGGTTCCGAGGTGGTCCCGGTCATCAGCCCGATGTACCAGCTGCACAAGCCGCTC
GCGGAGGGCACCCCGCGCTCCAACCACTCGGCCCAGGACAGCGCCGTGGAGAACCTGCTGCTGCTCTCCA
AGGCCAAGTTGGTGCCCTCGGAGCGCGAGGCGTCCCCGAGCAACAGCTGCCAAGACTCCACGGACACCGA
GAGCAACAACGAGGAGCAGCGCAGCGGTCTCATCTACCTGACCAACCACATCGCCCCGCACGCGCGCAAC
GGGCTGTCGCTCAAGGAGGAGCACCGCGCCTACGACCTGCTGCGCGCCGCCTCCGAGAACTCGCAGGACG
CGCTCCGCGTGGTCAGCACCAGCGGGGAGCAGATGAAGGTGTACAAGTGCGAACACTGCCGGGTGCTCTT
CCTGGATCACGTCATGTACACCATCCACATGGGCTGCCACGGCTTCCGTGATCCTTTTGAGTGCAACATG
TGCGGCTACCACAGCCAGGACCGGTACGAGTTCTCGTCGCACATAACGCGAGGGGAGCACCGCTTCCACA
TGAGCTACCCAACTTTCTTGTACAAAGTGGTTGATCTAGAGGGCCCGCGGTTCGAAGGTAAGCCTATCCC
TAACCCTCTCCTCGGTCTCGATTCTACGCGTACCGGTTAGTAATGAGTTTAAACGGGGGAGGCTAACTGA
AACACGGAAGGAGACAATACCGGAAGGAACCCGCGCTATGACGGCAATAAAAAGACAGAATAAAACGCAC
GGGTGTTGGGTCGTTTGTTCATAAACGCGGGGTTCGGTCCCAGGGCTGGCACTCTGTCGATACCCCACCG
AGACCCCATTGGGGCCAATACGCCCGCGTTTCTTCCTTTTCCCCACCCCACCCCCCAAGTTCGGGTGAAG
GCCCAGGGCTCGCAGCCAACGTCGGGGCGGCAGGCCCTGCCATAGCAGATCTGCGCAGCTGGGGCTCTAG
GGGGTATCCCC
[124 nt withheld, positions 2672-2795]
C
[91 nt withheld, positions 2797-2887]
A
[49 nt withheld, positions 2889-2937]
CCTTTGACGTTGGAGTCCACGTTCTTT
[37 nt withheld, positions 2965-3001]
ACCCTATCTCGGTCTATTCTTTTGATTTATAAGGGATTTTGCCGATTTCGGCCTATTGGTTAAAAAATGA
GCTGATTTAACAAAAATTTAACGCGAATTAATTCTGTGGAATGTGTGTCAGTTAGGGTGTGGAAAGTCCC
CAGGCTCCCCAGCAGGCAGAAGTATGCAAAGCATGCATCTCAATTAGTCAGCAACCAGGTGTGGAAAGTC
CCCAGGCTCCCCAGCAGGCAGAAGTATGCAAAGCATGCATCTCAATTAGTCAGCAACCATAGTCCCGCCC
CTAACTCCGCCCATCCCGCCCCTAACTCCGCCCAGTTCCGCCCATTCTCCGCCCCATGGCTGACTAATTT
TTTTTATTTATGCAGAGGCCGAGGCCGCCTCTGCCTCTGAGCTATTCCAGAAGTAGTGAGGAGGCTTTTT
TGGAGGCCTAGGCTTTTGCAAAAAGCTCCCGGGAGCTTGTATATCCATTTTCGGATCTGATCAAGAGACA
GGATGAGGATCGTTTCGCATGATTGAACAAGATGGATTGCACGCAGGTTCTCCGGCCGCTTGGGTGGAGA
GGCTATTCGGCTATGACTGGGCACAACAGACAATCGGCTGCTCTGATGCCGCCGTGTTCCGGCTGTCAGC
GCAGGGGCGCCCGGTTCTTTTTGTCAAGACCGACCTGTCCGGTGCCCTGAATGAACTGCAGGACGAGGCA
GCGCGGCTATCGTGGCTGGCCACGACGGGCGTTCCTTGCGCAGCTGTGCTCGACGTTGTCACTGAAGCGG
GAAGGGACTGGCTGCTATTGGGCGAAGTGCCGGGGCAGGATCTCCTGTCATCTCACCTTGCTCCTGCCGA
GAAAGTATCCATCATGGCTGATGCAATGCGGCGGCTGCATACGCTTGATCCGGCTACCTGCCCATTCGAC
CACCAAGCGAAACATCGCATCGAGCGAGCACGTACTCGGATGGAAGCCGGTCTTGTCGATCAGGATGATC
TGGACGAAGAGCATCAGGGGCTCGCGCCAGCCGAACTGTTCGCCAGGCTCAAGGCGCGCATGCCCGACGG
CGAGGATCTCGTCGTGACCCATGGCGATGCCTGCTTGCCGAATATCATGGTGGAAAATGGCCGCTTTTCT
GGATTCATCGACTGTGGCCGGCTGGGTGTGGCGGACCGCTATCAGGACATAGCGTTGGCTACCCGTGATA
TTGCTGAAGAGCTTGGCGGCGAATGGGCTGACCGCTTCCTCGTGCTTTACGGTATCGCCGCTCCCGATTC
GCAGCGCATCGCCTTCTATCGCCTTCTTGACGAGTTCTTCTGAGCGGGACTCTGGGGTTCGCGAAATGAC
CGACCAAGCGACGCCCAACCTGCCATCACGAGATTTCGATTCCACCGCCGCCTTCTATGAAAGGTTGGGC
TTCGGAATCGTTTTCCGGGACGCCGGCTGGATGATCCTCCAGCGCGGGGATCTCATGCTGGAGTTCTTCG
CCCACCCCAACTTGTTTATTGCAGCTTATAATGGTTACAAATAAAGCAATAGCATCACAAATTTCACAAA
TAAAGCATTTTTTTCACTGCATTCTAGTTGTGGTTTGTCCAAACTCATCAATGTATCTTATCATGTCTGT
ATACCGTCGACCTCTAGCTAGAGCTTGGCGTAATCATGGTCATAGCTGTTTCCTGTGTGAAATTGTTATC
CGCTCACAATTCCACACAACATACGAGCCGGAAGCATAAAGTGTAAAGCCTGGGGTGCCTAATGAGTGAG
CTAACTCACATTAATTGCGTTGCGCTCACTGCCCGCTTTCCAGTCGGGAAACCTGTCGTGCCAGCTGCAT
TAATGAATCGGCCAACGCGCGGGGAGAGGCGGTTTGCGTATTGGGCGCTCTTCCGCTTCCTCGCTCACTG
ACTCGCTGCGCTCGGTCGTTCGGCTGCGGCGAGCGGTATCAGCTCACTCAAAGGCGGTAATACGGTTATC
CACAGAATCAGGGGATAACGCAGGAAAGAACATGTGAGCAAAAGGCCAGCAAAAGGCCAGGAACCGTAAA
AAGGCCGCGTTGCTGGCGTTTTTCCATAGGCTCCGCCCCCCTGACGAGCATCACAAAAATCGACGCTCAA
GTCAGAGGTGGCGAAACCCGACAGGACTATAAAGATACCAGGCGTTTCCCCCTGGAAGCTCCCTCGTGCG
CTCTCCTGTTCCGACCCTGCCGCTTACCGGATACCTGTCCGCCTTTCTCCCTTCGGGAAGCGTGGCGCTT
TCTCATAGCTCACGCTGTAGGTATCTCAGTTCGGTGTAGGTCGTTCGCTCCAAGCTGGGCTGTGTGCACG
AACCCCCCGTTCAGCCCGACCGCTGCGCCTTATCCGGTAACTATCGTCTTGAGTCCAACCCGGTAAGACA
CGACTTATCGCCACTGGCAGCAGCCACTGGTAACAGGATTAGCAGAGCGAGGTATGTAGGCGGTGCTACA
GAGTTCTTGAAGTGGTGGCCTAACTACGGCTACACTAGAAGAACAGTATTTGGTATCTGCGCTCTGCTGA
AGCCAGTTACCTTCGGAAAAAGAGTTGGTAGCTCTTGATCCGGCAAACAAACCACCGCTGGTAGCGGTGG
TTTTTTTGTTTGCAAGCAGCAGATTACGCGCAGAAAAAAAGGATCTCAAGAAGATCCTTTGATCTTTTCT
ACGGGGTCTGACGCTCAGTGGAACGAAAACTCACGTTAAGGGATTTTGGTCATGAGATTATCAAAAAGGA
TCTTCACCTAGATCCTTTTAAATTAAAAATGAAGTTTTAAATCAATCTAAAGTATATATGAGTAAACTTG
GTCTGACAGTTACCAATGCTTAATCAGTGAGGCACCTATCTCAGCGATCTGTCTATTTCGTTCATCCATA
GTTGCCTGACTCCCCGTCGTGTAGATAACTACGATACGGGAGGGCTTACCATCTGGCCCCAGTGCTGCAA
TGATACCGCGAGACCCACGCTCACCGGCTCCAGATTTATCAGCAATAAACCAGCCAGCCGGAAGGGCCGA
GCGCAGAAGTGGTCCTGCAACTTTATCCGCCTCCATCCAGTCTATTAATTGTTGCCGGGAAGCTAGAGTA
AGTAGTTCGCCAGTTAATAGTTTGCGCAACGTTGTTGCCATTGCTACAGGCATCGTGGTGTCACGCTCGT
CGTTTGGTATGGCTTCATTCAGCTCCGGTTCCCAACGATCAAGGCGAGTTACATGATCCCCCATGTTGTG
CAAAAAAGCGGTTAGCTCCTTCGGTCCTCCGATCGTTGTCAGAAGTAAGTTGGCCGCAGTGTTATCACTC
ATGGTTATGGCAGCACTGCATAATTCTCTTACTGTCATGCCATCCGTAAGATGCTTTTCTGTGACTGGTG
AGTACTCAACCAAGTCATTCTGAGAATAGTGTATGCGGCGACCGAGTTGCTCTTGCCCGGCGTCAATACG
GGATAATACCGCGCCACATAGCAGAACTTTAAAAGTGCTCATCATTGGAAAACGTTCTTCGGGGCGAAAA
CTCTCAAGGATCTTACCGCTGTTGAGATCCAGTTCGATGTAACCCACTCGTGCACCCAACTGATCTTCAG
CATCTTTTACTTTCACCAGCGTTTCTGGGTGAGCAAAAACAGGAAGGCAAAATGCCGCAAAAAAGGGAAT
AAGGGCGACACGGAAATGTTGAATACTCATACTCTTCCTTTTTCAATATTATTGAAGCATTTATCAGGGT
TATTGTCTCATGAGCGGATACATATTTGAATGTATTTAGAAAAATAAACAAATAGGGGTTCCGCGCACAT
TTCCCCGAAAAGTGCCACCTGACGTCGACGGATCGGGAGATCTCCCGATCCCCTATGGTGCACTCTCAGT
ACAATCTGCTCTGATGCCGCATAGTTAAGCCAGTATCTGCTCCCTGCTTGTGTGTTGGAGGTCGCTGAGT
AGTGCG
